Addgene plasmid #195635: pBEL1092
Purpose: Expression/purification of 6xHis-TEV-sfGFP
Depositing lab: Gira Bhabha & Damian Ekiert. Depositing organization: NYU Grossman School of Medicine. Publication: Protein-protein interactions in the Mla lipid transport system probed by computational structure prediction and deep mutational scanning. MacRae MR, Puvanendran D, Haase MAB, Coudray N, Kolich L, Lam C, Baek M, Bhabha G, Ekiert DC. J Biol Chem. 2023 Apr 24:104744. doi: 10.1016/j.jbc.2023.104744. PubMed 37100290.
Backbone
  Vector backbone: pET21a
  Vector type: Bacterial Expression
Growth in bacteria
  Bacterial resistance: Ampicillin, 100 μg/mL
  Growth temperature: 37°C
  Growth strain: DH5alpha
  Copy number: High Copy
Gene/Insert
  Gene/Insert name: sfGFP
  Species: E. coli
  Cloning method: Gibson Cloning
Terms and licenses: Academic/Nonprofit Terms; Industry Terms: Not Available to Industry
Depositor comments: Please visit https://www.biorxiv.org/content/10.1101/2022.12.09.519820v1 for bioRxiv preprint.
How to cite: pBEL1092 was a gift from Gira Bhabha & Damian Ekiert (Addgene plasmid # 195635 ; http://n2t.net/addgene:195635 ; RRID:Addgene_195635)
