[The description below was written by a language model from this plasmid's Addgene catalogue record and pLannotate feature annotations shown in this document.]
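Description:
pBEL1092 is a bacterial expression plasmid built on the pET21a backbone for producing and purifying superfolder GFP carrying an N-terminal 6xHis tag followed by a TEV protease cleavage site. The sequenced record is about 6.3 kb. It is maintained in E. coli through a ColE1/pMB1-type origin and selected with ampicillin via the β-lactamase gene and its own promoter. The catalogue lists it as high copy, although the annotation also shows the pBR322-derived rop gene and bom region, which are typical of pET vectors and normally moderate copy number. An f1 origin is present, which allows single-stranded DNA production with helper phage. The annotation also picks up short tetracycline-resistance fragments, a loxP site and a multiple cloning site remnant in the backbone. The record assigns no function to any of these.

The expression cassette follows the standard pET design. A T7 promoter immediately followed by a lac operator drives the sfGFP coding sequence, and a T7 terminator closes the transcript. The plasmid-borne lacI gene supplies repressor, so expression stays low until IPTG induction in a host that provides T7 RNA polymerase. The His tag and TEV site named in the stated purpose are not annotated separately. The roughly 100 nt gap between the operator and the start of the sfGFP annotation would accommodate them, along with the ribosome-binding site. A short fragment annotated as a T7 gene 10-derived sequence lies between sfGFP and the terminator, and it is probably residual vector sequence. The insert was assembled by Gibson cloning. The species field lists E. coli, whereas sfGFP derives from Aequorea victoria GFP. The His tag permits metal-affinity purification, and TEV cleavage can then remove the tag from the fluorescent protein.
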