Features (pLannotate 1.2.2; 19 found; start..end, strand, type, name):
     12..440     +  rep_origin     f1 ori (sequence partly withheld): f1 bacteriophage origin of replication; arrow indicates direction of (+) strand synthesis
    542..575     +  protein_bind   loxP: Cre-mediated recombination occurs in the 8-bp core sequence (GCATACAT). Cre recombinase
    605..623     +  misc_feature   MCS (fragment): pBluescript multiple cloning site
    654..758     +  promoter       AmpR promoter: bla
    759..1619    +  CDS            AmpR: β-lactamase; bla; confers resistance to ampicillin, carbenicillin, and related antibiotics
   1790..2378    +  rep_origin     ori: high-copy-number ColE1/pMB1/pBR322/pUC origin of replication
   2564..2703    -  misc_feature   bom: basis of mobility region from pBR322
   2805..2996    -  CDS            rop: Rop protein, which maintains plasmids at low copy number; rop
   3013..3393    +  CDS            YPB1_ECOLX: Protein predicted: Swiss-Prot protein existence level 4. From Escherichia coli.
   3465..3756    -  CDS            TcR (fragment): tetracycline efflux protein; tet; confers resistance to tetracycline
   3771..3792    -  protein_bind   CAP binding site: CAP binding activates transcription in the presence of cAMP. E. coli catabolite activator protein
   3805..4887    -  CDS            lacI: lac repressor; lacI; The lac repressor binds to the lac operator to inhibit transcription in E. coli. This inhibition can be relieved by adding lactose or isopropyl-β-D-thiogalactopyranoside (IPTG).
   4888..4965    -  promoter       lacI promoter: lacI
   4973..5252    -  CDS            TcR (fragment): tetracycline efflux protein; tet; confers resistance to tetracycline
   5274..5292    +  promoter       T7 promoter: promoter for bacteriophage T7 RNA polymerase
   5293..5317    +  protein_bind   lac operator: The lac repressor binds to the lac operator to inhibit transcription in E. coli. This inhibition can be relieved by adding lactose or isopropyl-β-D-thiogalactopyranoside (IPTG). lac repressor encoded by lacI
   5414..6124    +  CDS            Superfolder GFP: Superfolder GFP is a basic (constitutively fluorescent) green fluorescent protein published in 2005, derived from Aequorea victoria. It is reported to be a very rapidly-maturing weak dimer.
   6150..6199    +  CDS            SET1 (fragment): solubility-enhancement tag derived from T7 phage gene 10B
   6207..6254    +  terminator     T7 terminator: transcription terminator for bacteriophage T7 RNA polymerase
>Addgene plasmid #195635 | pBEL1092 | addgene full sequence | sequence record 383007 | Addgene NGS Result
TGGCGAATGGG
[124 nt withheld, positions 12-135]
C
[91 nt withheld, positions 137-227]
A
[49 nt withheld, positions 229-277]
CCTTTGACGTTGGAGTCCACGTTCTTT
[37 nt withheld, positions 305-341]
ACCCTATCTCGGTCTATTCTTTTGATTTATAAGGGATTTTGCCGATTTCGGCCTATTGGTTAAAAAATGA
GCTGATTTAACAAAAATTTAACGCGAATTTTAACAAAATATTAACGCTTACAATTTAGGTGGCACTTTTC
GGGGAACGACGACCTGCAGCCAAGCTAGCTTGGCTGGACGTAAACTCCTCTTCAGACCTAATAACTTCGT
ATAGCATACATTATACGAAGTTATATTAAGGGTTATTGAATATGATCGGAATTGGGCTGCAGGAATTCGA
TAGCTTGGCTGCAGGTCGACCTCGAGGATGTGCGCGGAACCCCTATTTGTTTATTTTTCTAAATACATTC
AAATATGTATCCGCTCATGAGACAATAACCCTGATAAATGCTTCAATAATATTGAAAAAGGAAGAGTATG
AGTATTCAACATTTCCGTGTCGCCCTTATTCCCTTTTTTGCGGCATTTTGCCTTCCTGTTTTTGCTCACC
CAGAAACGCTGGTGAAAGTAAAAGATGCTGAAGATCAGTTGGGTGCACGAGTGGGTTACATCGAACTGGA
TCTCAACAGCGGTAAGATCCTTGAGAGTTTTCGCCCCGAAGAACGTTTTCCAATGATGAGCACTTTTAAA
GTTCTGCTATGTGGCGCGGTATTATCCCGTATTGACGCCGGGCAAGAGCAACTCGGTCGCCGCATACACT
ATTCTCAGAATGACTTGGTTGAGTACTCACCAGTCACAGAAAAGCATCTTACGGATGGCATGACAGTAAG
AGAATTATGCAGTGCTGCCATAACCATGAGTGATAACACTGCGGCCAACTTACTTCTGACAACGATCGGA
GGACCGAAGGAGCTAACCGCTTTTTTGCACAACATGGGGGATCATGTAACTCGCCTTGATCGTTGGGAAC
CGGAGCTGAATGAAGCCATACCAAACGACGAGCGTGACACCACGATGCCTGCAGCAATGGCAACAACGTT
GCGCAAACTATTAACTGGCGAACTACTTACTCTAGCTTCCCGGCAACAATTAATAGACTGGATGGAGGCG
GATAAAGTTGCAGGACCACTTCTGCGCTCGGCCCTTCCGGCTGGCTGGTTTATTGCTGATAAATCTGGAG
CCGGTGAGCGTGGCTCTCGCGGTATCATTGCAGCACTGGGGCCAGATGGTAAGCCCTCCCGTATCGTAGT
TATCTACACGACGGGGAGTCAGGCAACTATGGATGAACGAAATAGACAGATCGCTGAGATAGGTGCCTCA
CTGATTAAGCATTGGTAACTGTCAGACCAAGTTTACTCATATATACTTTAGATTGATTTAAAACTTCATT
TTTAATTTAAAAGGATCTAGGTGAAGATCCTTTTTGATAATCTCATGACCAAAATCCCTTAACGTGAGTT
TTCGTTCCACTGAGCGTCAGACCCCGTAGAAAAGATCAAAGGATCTTCTTGAGATCCTTTTTTTCTGCGC
GTAATCTGCTGCTTGCAAACAAAAAAACCACCGCTACCAGCGGTGGTTTGTTTGCCGGATCAAGAGCTAC
CAACTCTTTTTCCGAAGGTAACTGGCTTCAGCAGAGCGCAGATACCAAATACTGTCCTTCTAGTGTAGCC
GTAGTTAGGCCACCACTTCAAGAACTCTGTAGCACCGCCTACATACCTCGCTCTGCTAATCCTGTTACCA
GTGGCTGCTGCCAGTGGCGATAAGTCGTGTCTTACCGGGTTGGACTCAAGACGATAGTTACCGGATAAGG
CGCAGCGGTCGGGCTGAACGGGGGGTTCGTGCACACAGCCCAGCTTGGAGCGAACGACCTACACCGAACT
GAGATACCTACAGCGTGAGCTATGAGAAAGCGCCACGCTTCCCGAAGGGAGAAAGGCGGACAGGTATCCG
GTAAGCGGCAGGGTCGGAACAGGAGAGCGCACGAGGGAGCTTCCAGGGGGAAACGCCTGGTATCTTTATA
GTCCTGTCGGGTTTCGCCACCTCTGACTTGAGCGTCGATTTTTGTGATGCTCGTCAGGGGGGCGGAGCCT
ATGGAAAAACGCCAGCAACGCGGCCTTTTTACGGTTCCTGGCCTTTTGCTGGCCTTTTGCTCACATGTTC
TTTCCTGCGTTATCCCCTGATTCTGTGGATAACCGTATTACCGCCTTTGAGTGAGCTGATACCGCTCGCC
GCAGCCGAACGACCGAGCGCAGCGAGTCAGTGAGCGAGGAAGCGGAAGAGCGCCTGATGCGGTATTTTCT
CCTTACGCATCTGTGCGGTATTTCACACCGCAATGGTGCACTCTCAGTACAATCTGCTCTGATGCCGCAT
AGTTAAGCCAGTATACACTCCGCTATCGCTACGTGACTGGGTCATGGCTGCGCCCCGACACCCGCCAACA
CCCGCTGACGCGCCCTGACGGGCTTGTCTGCTCCCGGCATCCGCTTACAGACAAGCTGTGACCGTCTCCG
GGAGCTGCATGTGTCAGAGGTTTTCACCGTCATCACCGAAACGCGCGAGGCAGCTGCGGTAAAGCTCATC
AGCGTGGTCGTGAAGCGATTCACAGATGTCTGCCTGTTCATCCGCGTCCAGCTCGTTGAGTTTCTCCAGA
AGCGTTAATGTCTGGCTTCTGATAAAGCGGGCCATGTTAAGGGCGGTTTTTTCCTGTTTGGTCACTGATG
CCTCCGTGTAAGGGGGATTTCTGTTCATGGGGGTAATGATACCGATGAAACGAGAGAGGATGCTCACGAT
ACGGGTTACTGATGATGAACATGCCCGGTTACTGGAACGTTGTGAGGGTAAACAACTGGCGGTATGGATG
CGGCGGGACCAGAGAAAAATCACTCAGGGTCAATGCCAGCGCTTCGTTAATACAGATGTAGGTGTTCCAC
AGGGTAGCCAGCAGCATCCTGCGATGCAGATCCGGAACATAATGGTGCAGGGCGCTGACTTCCGCGTTTC
CAGACTTTACGAAACACGGAAACCGAAGACCATTCATGTTGTTGCTCAGGTCGCAGACGTTTTGCAGCAG
CAGTCGCTTCACGTTCGCTCGCGTATCGGTGATTCATTCTGCTAACCAGTAAGGCAACCCCGCCAGCCTA
GCCGGGTCCTCAACGACAGGAGCACGATCATGCGCACCCGTGGGGCCGCCATGCCGGCGATAATGGCCTG
CTTCTCGCCGAAACGTTTGGTGGCGGGACCAGTGACGAAGGCTTGAGCGAGGGCGTGCAAGATTCCGAAT
ACCGCAAGCGACAGGCCGATCATCGTCGCGCTCCAGCGAAAGCGGTCCTCGCCGAAAATGACCCAGAGCG
CTGCCGGCACCTGTCCTACGAGTTGCATGATAAAGAAGACAGTCATAAGTGCGGCGACGATAGTCATGCC
CCGCGCCCACCGGAAGGAGCTGACTGGGTTGAAGGCTCTCAAGGGCATCGGTCGAGATCCCGGTGCCTAA
TGAGTGAGCTAACTTACATTAATTGCGTTGCGCTCACTGCCCGCTTTCCAGTCGGGAAACCTGTCGTGCC
AGCTGCATTAATGAATCGGCCAACGCGCGGGGAGAGGCGGTTTGCGTATTGGGCGCCAGGGTGGTTTTTC
TTTTCACCAGTGAGACGGGCAACAGCTGATTGCCCTTCACCGCCTGGCCCTGAGAGAGTTGCAGCAAGCG
GTCCACGCTGGTTTGCCCCAGCAGGCGAAAATCCTGTTTGATGGTGGTTAACGGCGGGATATAACATGAG
CTGTCTTCGGTATCGTCGTATCCCACTACCGAGATATCCGCACCAACGCGCAGCCCGGACTCGGTAATGG
CGCGCATTGCGCCCAGCGCCATCTGATCGTTGGCAACCAGCATCGCAGTGGGAACGATGCCCTCATTCAG
CATTTGCATGGTTTGTTGAAAACCGGACATGGCACTCCAGTCGCCTTCCCGTTCCGCTATCGGCTGAATT
TGATTGCGAGTGAGATATTTATGCCAGCCAGCCAGACGCAGACGCGCCGAGACAGAACTTAATGGGCCCG
CTAACAGCGCGATTTGCTGGTGACCCAATGCGACCAGATGCTCCACGCCCAGTCGCGTACCGTCTTCATG
GGAGAAAATAATACTGTTGATGGGTGTCTGGTCAGAGACATCAAGAAATAACGCCGGAACATTAGTGCAG
GCAGCTTCCACAGCAATGGCATCCTGGTCATCCAGCGGATAGTTAATGATCAGCCCACTGACGCGTTGCG
CGAGAAGATTGTGCACCGCCGCTTTACAGGCTTCGACGCCGCTTCGTTCTACCATCGACACCACCACGCT
GGCACCCAGTTGATCGGCGCGAGATTTAATCGCCGCGACAATTTGCGACGGCGCGTGCAGGGCCAGACTG
GAGGTGGCAACGCCAATCAGCAACGACTGTTTGCCCGCCAGTTGTTGTGCCACGCGGTTGGGAATGTAAT
TCAGCTCCGCCATCGCCGCTTCCACTTTTTCCCGCGTTTTCGCAGAAACGTGGCTGGCCTGGTTCACCAC
GCGGGAAACGGTCTGATAAGAGACACCGGCATACTCTGCGACATCGTATAACGTTACTGGTTTCACATTC
ACCACCCTGAATTGACTCTCTTCCGGGCGCTATCATGCCATACCGCGAAAGGTTTTGCGCCATTCGATGG
TGTCCGGGATCTCGACGCTCTCCCTTATGCGACTCCTGCATTAGGAAGCAGCCCAGTAGTAGGTTGAGGC
CGTTGAGCACCGCCGCCGCAAGGAATGGTGCATGCAAGGAGATGGCGCCCAACAGTCCCCCGGCCACGGG
GCCTGCCACCATACCCACGCCGAAACAAGCGCTCATGAGCCCGAAGTGGCGAGCCCGATCTTCCCCATCG
GTGATGTCGGCGATATAGGCGCCAGCAACCGCACCTGTGGCGCCGGTGATGCCGGCCACGATGCGTCCGG
CGTAGAGGATCGAGATCTCGATCCCGCGAAATTAATACGACTCACTATAGGGGAATTGTGAGCGGATAAC
AATTCCCCTCTAGAAATAATTTTGTTTAACTTTGGCCCAGGAGATATACATATGCATCACCACCATCACC
ATGAAAATCTGTATTTTCAGGGGGAGAGACCAAGCAAAGGAGAAGAACTTTTCACTGGAGTTGTCCCAAT
TCTTGTTGAATTAGATGGTGATGTTAATGGGCACAAATTTTCTGTCCGTGGAGAGGGTGAAGGTGATGCT
ACAAACGGAAAACTCACCCTTAAATTTATTTGCACTACTGGAAAACTACCTGTTCCGTGGCCAACACTTG
TCACTACTCTGACCTATGGTGTTCAATGCTTTTCCCGTTATCCGGATCACATGAAACGGCATGACTTTTT
CAAGAGTGCCATGCCCGAAGGTTATGTACAGGAACGCACTATATCTTTCAAAGATGACGGGACCTACAAG
ACGCGTGCTGAAGTCAAGTTTGAAGGTGATACCCTTGTTAATCGTATCGAGTTAAAGGGTATTGATTTTA
AAGAAGATGGAAACATTCTTGGACACAAACTCGAGTACAACTTTAACTCACACAATGTATACATCACGGC
AGACAAACAAAAGAATGGAATCAAAGCTAACTTCAAAATTCGCCACAACGTTGAAGATGGTTCCGTTCAA
CTAGCAGACCATTATCAACAAAATACTCCAATTGGCGATGGCCCTGTCCTTTTACCAGACAACCATTACC
TGTCGACACAATCTGTCCTTTCGAAAGATCCCAACGAAAAGCGTGACCACATGGTCCTTCTTGAGTTTGT
AACTGCTGCTGGGATTACACATGGCATGGATGAGCTCTACAAATAAGAGAGACCGGCCGGCCGATCCGGC
TGCTAACAAAGCCCGAAAGGAAGCTGAGTTGGCTGCTGCCACCGCTGAGCAATAACTAGCATAACCCCTT
GGGGCCTCTAAACGGGTCTTGAGGGGTTTTTTGCTGAAAGGAGGAACTATATCCGGAT
